Addgene plasmid #236712: pAAVLINK-EF1alpha-5' CUL7
Purpose: 5' AAVLINK plasmid for CUL7 expression
Depositing lab: Zhonghua Lu. Publication: AAVLINK: A potent DNA-recombination method for large cargo delivery in gene therapy. Lin J, Lin Y, Liu N, Cao W, Zhang J, Wen S, Zhang Y, Liao W, Hong Z, Lin Y, Liu Q, Liu H, Li Q, Chen B, Li M, Luo Z, Yang L, Yang Y, Zheng SH, Wang Y, Chu H, Hu Y, Qin Y, Luo BX, Tian S, Chen Y, Yan T, Yang L, Wang H, Liu T, Jiang Y, Lu Z. Cell. 2026 Feb 5;189(3):969-986.e17. doi: 10.1016/j.cell.2025.12.039. Epub 2026 Jan 27. PubMed 41605211.
Backbone
  Vector backbone: pAAV-hSyn-EGFP
  Backbone manufacturer: Addgene
  Vector type: AAV
Growth in bacteria
  Bacterial resistance: Ampicillin, 100 μg/mL
  Growth temperature: 37°C
  Growth strain: NEB Stable
  Copy number: High Copy
Gene/Insert
  Gene/Insert name: CUL7
  Species: H. sapiens (human)
  Entrez Gene: CUL7 (a.k.a. 3M1, CUL-7, KIAA0076, dJ20C7.5)
  Promoter: EF1alpha
  Tag / fusion protein: HA (N terminal on insert)
  Cloning method: Restriction Enzyme; 5′ cloning site unknown (unknown if destroyed)
Terms and licenses: Academic/Nonprofit Terms; Industry Terms: Not Available to Industry
Depositor comments: See publication for corresponding AAV Link vectors.
How to cite: pAAVLINK-EF1alpha-5' CUL7 was a gift from Zhonghua Lu (Addgene plasmid # 236712)
