[The description below was written by a language model from this plasmid's Addgene catalogue record and pLannotate feature annotations shown in this document.]
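Description:
pAAVLINK-EF1alpha-5' CUL7 is an AAV transfer plasmid built on the pAAV-hSyn-EGFP backbone that carries the upstream half of a split expression cassette for human CUL7, the cullin scaffold of the 3M and Cul7-RING(FBXW8) ubiquitin ligase complexes. It is maintained in E. coli through a high-copy ColE1/pUC-type origin with ampicillin selection (AmpR under its own bla promoter), and the backbone also contains an f1 phage origin. The recorded growth strain is a recombination-deficient one, as is usual for keeping AAV2 inverted terminal repeats intact. The depositor sequence shows two full ITRs. In the repository's sequencing result, which is a few bases shorter, the upstream ITR is detected only as fragments.

Between the ITRs, the EF-1α core promoter is followed by a truncated HTLV-1 5' LTR segment, a composite arrangement commonly used to boost expression from a compact promoter. This drives a roughly 3.5 kb CUL7 coding fragment, which the catalogue entry says carries an N-terminal HA tag, although the tag is not annotated in either feature table. The coding fragment ends in a piece of the chimeric β-globin/immunoglobulin intron, consistent with a splice donor, followed by a lox2272-type site and then the downstream ITR. No polyadenylation signal is annotated.

This layout fits the AAVLINK strategy for cargo too large for a single AAV. The 5' vector is meant to be co-delivered with a matching 3' vector, and Cre-mediated recombination at compatible lox sites would join the two genomes. Presumably the lox scar is then removed by splicing to yield full-length CUL7 transcript. The partner vector is not specified in the record, which refers to the associated publication for the corresponding constructs.
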