Features (pLannotate 1.2.2; 14 found; start..end, strand, type, name):
      1..141     -  repeat_region  AAV2 ITR: inverted terminal repeat of adeno-associated virus serotype 2 inverted
    186..397     +  promoter       EF-1α core promoter: core promoter for human elongation factor EF-1α
    410..678     +  LTR            5' LTR (truncated): truncated 5' long terminal repeat (LTR) from human T-cell leukemia virus (HTLV) type 1
    748..4209    +  CDS            CUL7 (fragment): CUL7_HUMAN - Also known as KIAA0076. Experimental evidence at protein level: Swiss-Prot protein existence level 1. Core component of the 3M and Cul7-RING(FBXW8) complexes, which mediates the ubiquitination of target proteins. Core component of the 3M complex, a complex required to regulate microtubule dynamics and genome integrity. It is unclear how the 3M complex regulates microtubules, it could act by controlling the level of a microtubule stabilizer (PubMed:24793695). Interaction with CUL9 is required to inhibit CUL9 activity and ubiquitination of BIRC5 (PubMed:24793696). Core component of
   4207..4247    +  intron         chimeric intron (fragment): chimera between introns from human β-globin and immunoglobulin heavy chain genes
   4256..4284    +  protein_bind   lox2272 (fragment): Cre-mediated recombination occurs in the 8-bp core sequence (GGATACTT). lox2272 sites are compatible with each other, but incompatible with loxP or loxN sites (Lee and Saito, 1988). Cre recombinase
   4329..4469    +  repeat_region  AAV2 ITR: inverted terminal repeat of adeno-associated virus serotype 2 inverted
   4474..4525    -  misc_feature   bom (fragment): basis of mobility region from pBR322
   4544..4999    +  rep_origin     f1 ori (sequence partly withheld): f1 bacteriophage origin of replication; arrow indicates direction of (+) strand synthesis
   5000..5049    -  misc_feature   bom (fragment): basis of mobility region from pBR322
   5151..5186    -  CDS            rop (fragment): Rop protein, which maintains plasmids at low copy number; rop
   5281..5385    +  promoter       AmpR promoter: bla
   5386..6246    +  CDS            AmpR: β-lactamase; bla; confers resistance to ampicillin, carbenicillin, and related antibiotics
   6417..7005    +  rep_origin     ori: high-copy-number ColE1/pMB1/pBR322/pUC origin of replication
>Addgene plasmid #236712 | pAAVLINK-EF1alpha-5' CUL7 | depositor full sequence | sequence record 465805 | pAAVLINK-EF1alpha-5' CUL7 sequence 7066 bps
CCTGCAGGCAGCTGCGCGCTCGCTCGCTCACTGAGGCCGCCCGGGCAAAGCCCGGGCGTCGGGCGACCTT
TGGTCGCCCGGCCTCAGTGAGCGAGCGAGCGCGCAGAGAGGGAGTGGCCAACTCCATCACTAGGGGTTCC
TGCGGCCGCACGCGTGGATCTGCGATCGCTCCGGTGCCCGTCAGTGGGCAGAGCGCACATCGCCCACAGT
CCCCGAGAAGTTGGGGGGAGGGGTCGGCAATTGAACGGGTGCCTAGAGAAGGTGGCGCGGGGTAAACTGG
GAAAGTGATGTCGTGTACTGGCTCCGCCTTTTTCCCGAGGGTGGGGGAGAACCGTATATAAGTGCAGTAG
TCGCCGTGAACGTTCTTTTTCGCAACGGGTTTGCCGCCAGAACACAGCTGAAGCTTCGAGGGGCTCGCAT
CTCTCCTTCACGCGCCCGCCGCCCTACCTGAGGCCGCCATCCACGCCGGTTGAGTCGCGTTCTGCCGCCT
CCCGCCTGTGGTGCCTCCTGAACTGCGTCCGCCGTCTAGGTAAGTTTAAAGCTCAGGTCGAGACCGGGCC
TTTGTCCGGCGCTCCCTTGGAGCCTACCTAGACTCAGCCGGCTCTCCACGCTTTGCCTGACCCTGCTTGC
TCAACTCTACGTCTTTGTTTCGTTTTCTGTTCTGCGCCGTTACAGATCCAAGCTGTGACCGGCGCCTACC
GTACGGCCACCATGTACCCTTATGACGTACCTGACTATGCTGGATCTGTGGGAGAACTCCGCTACAGGGA
ATTCAGGGTGCCCCTGGGGCCCGGCTTACATGCCTATCCTGATGAGCTGATCCGCCAGCGCGTGGGCCAT
GATGGGCATCCTGAGTACCAGATCCGTTGGCTCATCCTGCGGCGTGGCGATGAGGGGGACGGGGGCTCTG
GCCAAGTGGACTGCAAGGCTGAGCACATCCTGCTGTGGATGTCCAAGGATGAGATCTATGCCAACTGCCA
CAAGATGCTGGGCGAGGATGGCCAGGTCATCGGGCCCTCCCAGGAGTCTGCAGGGGAGGTTGGGGCCCTG
GACAAATCTGTGCTGGAGGAGATGGAAACCGATGTGAAGTCCCTCATTCAGAGAGCCCTTCGGCAGCTGG
AGGAGTGTGTGGGCACTATCCCTCCTGCTCCTCTACTTCACACTGTCCACGTGCTCAGCGCCTATGCCAG
CATTGAGCCCCTCACTGGAGTATTCAAGGACCCAAGGGTCCTGGACTTGCTCATGCACATGTTGAGTAGT
CCTGATTATCAGATTCGCTGGAGTGCAGGCCGGATGATACAAGCCCTGTCCTCCCATGACGCTGGGACCC
GGACTCAGATCCTTCTGTCACTGAGCCAACAAGAAGCCATTGAGAAACACCTGGATTTTGACAGCCGCTG
TGCTCTGCTAGCACTGTTTGCACAGGCCACGCTCTCTGAACACCCCATGTCTTTCGAGGGCATTCAGCTA
CCACAGGTCCCAGGAAGGGTGCTCTTCTCCCTGGTGAAGCGGTATTTGCATGTCACCTCGCTCCTGGATC
AGCTGAACGACAGTGCTGCGGAGCCAGGAGCCCAGAACACCTCTGCTCCTGAGGAGTTGAGTGGGGAGAG
GGGTCAACTGGAGCTGGAGTTCAGTATGGCCATGGGCACCCTGATCTCGGAGCTGGTGCAAGCCATGCGC
TGGGACCAGGCCTCAGACAGACCAAGGAGCTCAGCACGGTCCCCCGGTTCCATCTTCCAGCCTCAGCTGG
CAGATGTGAGCCCAGGGCTCCCCGCTGCCCAGGCTCAGCCCTCCTTCAGGAGGTCAAGACGTTTTCGCCC
TCGTTCTGAGTTCGCAAGTGGCAATACCTATGCTTTGTATGTGCGGGACACACTGCAGCCGGGGATGCGA
GTGCGGATGCTGGATGATTATGAGGAGATCAGTGCCGGGGATGAGGGCGAGTTTCGGCAGAGCAACAACG
GTGTGCCTCCTGTGCAGGTATTTTGGGAGTCAACAGGCCGCACCTATTGGGTGCACTGGCACATGCTGGA
GATCTTGGGCTTTGAGGAAGACATTGAGGACATGGTTGAGGCTGATGAGTACCAAGGGGCAGTGGCCAGT
AGAGTCCTGGGTAGAGCCCTGCCTGCCTGGCGCTGGAGGCCCATGACAGAACTCTATGCTGTGCCTTATG
TGCTGCCTGAGGATGAGGACACTGAGGAGTGTGAACACCTGACCCTGGCTGAGTGGTGGGAACTCCTCTT
CTTCATCAAGAAGCTGGATGGACCTGACCATCAGGAGGTTCTCCAGATCCTCCAGGAGAACCTAGATGGG
GAGATTCTGGATGATGAGATCCTAGCTGAACTGGCCGTGCCCATAGAATTGGCCCAGGACTTGCTGCTGA
CTCTGCCACAGCGACTCAATGACAGTGCCCTCAGGGACCTGATCAACTGCCATGTCTACAAGAAGTATGG
GCCTGAAGCCCTAGCAGGGAACCAAGCCTACCCATCCCTTCTAGAAGCCCAAGAAGATGTCCTCCTGCTA
GACGCGCAGGCCCAGGCTAAGGACTCAGAAGATGCAGCCAAAGTGGAAGCAAAAGAACCCCCATCTCAGA
GTCCCAACACTCCCCTGCAGCGTCTGGTGGAGGGTTATGGTCCAGCTGGGAAAATCCTCCTGGATCTAGA
GCAAGCCCTCAGCTCAGAGGGGACCCAGGAGAACAAGGTCAAGCCACTCCTGCTGCAGCTGCAGCGGCAG
CCGCAGCCCTTCCTGGCACTGATGCAGAGCCTGGACACTCCGGAGACTAACAGGACCCTGCACCTGACTG
TGCTGAGAATCCTGAAGCAGCTGGTGGACTTCCCCGAGGCACTGCTGCTCCCCTGGCACGAGGCCGTGGA
TGCCTGCATGGCCTGCCTGCGGTCCCCAAACACTGATCGAGAGGTGCTCCAGGAACTGATTTTCTTCCTG
CACCGCCTGACCTCAGTGAGCAGGGACTATGCCGTGGTGCTGAATCAGCTGGGAGCAAGAGACGCTATCT
CCAAGGCCCTGGAAAAGCACCTGGGAAAGCTGGAGCTGGCTCAGGAGCTGCGGGACATGGTGTTCAAGTG
TGAGAAGCATGCCCACCTCTACCGCAAACTCATCACCAACATCCTGGGAGGCTGCATCCAGATGGTGCTG
GGCCAGATCGAAGACCACAGACGAACCCACCGGCCCATCAACATCCCTTTCTTTGATGTGTTCCTCAGAT
ACCTGTGCCAGGGCTCCAGTGTGGAAGTGAAGGAGGACAAGTGCTGGGAGAAGGTGGAGGTGTCCTCCAA
CCCGCACCGGGCCAGCAAGCTGACGGACCACAACCCCAAGACCTATTGGGAGTCCAACGGCAGCGCCGGC
TCCCACTACATCACCCTGCACATGCGCCGGGGCATCCTCATCAGGCAACTGACTCTGCTTGTGGCTAGTG
AGGACTCGAGTTACATGCCGGCCCGAGTGGTGGTGTGCGGGGGTGATAGCACTAGCTCTCTTCACACGGA
ACTCAACTCGGTGAATGTGATGCCCTCTGCCAGCCGGGTGATCCTCCTGGAGAACCTGACCCGCTTCTGG
CCCATCATCCAGATCCGCATAAAGCGCTGCCAGCAGGGTGGCATTGATACGCGCATTCGGGGGTTAGAGA
TCCTAGGCCCCAAGCCCACGTTCTGGCCAGTGTTCCGGGAGCAGCTCTGTCGTCACACACGCCTCTTCTA
CATGGTTCGGGCACAGGCCTGGAGCCAGGACATGGCAGAGGACCGCAGGAGCCTCCTGCACCTGAGTTCT
AGACTCAACGGTGCTCTGCGCCAGGAGCAGAATTTTGCTGACCGCTTCCTCCCTGATGACGAGGCTGCCC
AAGCTCTGGGCAAGACCTGCTGGGAGGCCCTGGTCAGCCCCGTGGTGCAGAACATCACCTCCCCTGATGA
GGATGGCATTAGCCCCCTGGGTTGGCTGCTGGACCAGTACCTGGAGTGTCAGGAAGCTGTCTTCAACCCC
CAGAGCCGCGGCCCAGCTTTCTTCTCGCGGGTGCGCCGTCTCACTCACCTGCTGGTGCATGTCGAGCCCT
GTGAGGCACCCCCTCCTGTGGTGGCCACTCCTCGGCCCAAAGGCAGAAACAGAAGCCACGACTGGAGCTC
CTTGGCTACCCGGGGCCTTCCAAGCAGCATCATGAGAAACCTGACGCGCTGTTGGCGGGCCGTGGTGGAG
AAGCAGGTAAGTATCAAGGTTACAAGACAGGTTTAAGGAGACCAATAAGCTATTATTCGTATAGGATACT
TTATACGAAGTTATTAAGTTATGGAGACCGGTGTGGCACGTGCGGACCGAGCGGCCGCAGGAACCCCTAG
TGATGGAGTTGGCCACTCCCTCTCTGCGCGCTCGCTCGCTCACTGAGGCCGGGCGACCAAAGGTCGCCCG
ACGCCCGGGCTTTGCCCGGGCGGCCTCAGTGAGCGAGCGAGCGCGCAGCTGCCTGCAGGGGCGCCTGATG
CGGTATTTTCTCCTTACGCATCTGTGCGGTATTTCACACCGCATA
[95 nt withheld, positions 4526-4620]
T
[46 nt withheld, positions 4622-4667]
C
[141 nt withheld, positions 4669-4809]
CCTTTGACGTTGGAGTCCACGTTCTTT
[37 nt withheld, positions 4837-4873]
ACTCTATCTCGGGCTATTCTTTTGATTTATAAGGGATTTTGCCGATTTCGGTCTATTGGTTAAAAAATGA
GCTGATTTAACAAAAATTTAACGCGAATTTTAACAAAATATTAACGTTTACAATTTTATGGTGCACTCTC
AGTACAATCTGCTCTGATGCCGCATAGTTAAGCCAGCCCCGACACCCGCCAACACCCGCTGACGCGCCCT
GACGGGCTTGTCTGCTCCCGGCATCCGCTTACAGACAAGCTGTGACCGTCTCCGGGAGCTGCATGTGTCA
GAGGTTTTCACCGTCATCACCGAAACGCGCGAGACGAAAGGGCCTCGTGATACGCCTATTTTTATAGGTT
AATGTCATGATAATAATGGTTTCTTAGACGTCAGGTGGCACTTTTCGGGGAAATGTGCGCGGAACCCCTA
TTTGTTTATTTTTCTAAATACATTCAAATATGTATCCGCTCATGAGACAATAACCCTGATAAATGCTTCA
ATAATATTGAAAAAGGAAGAGTATGAGTATTCAACATTTCCGTGTCGCCCTTATTCCCTTTTTTGCGGCA
TTTTGCCTTCCTGTTTTTGCTCACCCAGAAACGCTGGTGAAAGTAAAAGATGCTGAAGATCAGTTGGGTG
CACGAGTGGGTTACATCGAACTGGATCTCAACAGCGGTAAGATCCTTGAGAGTTTTCGCCCCGAAGAACG
TTTTCCAATGATGAGCACTTTTAAAGTTCTGCTATGTGGCGCGGTATTATCCCGTATTGACGCCGGGCAA
GAGCAACTCGGTCGCCGCATACACTATTCTCAGAATGACTTGGTTGAGTACTCACCAGTCACAGAAAAGC
ATCTTACGGATGGCATGACAGTAAGAGAATTATGCAGTGCTGCCATAACCATGAGTGATAACACTGCGGC
CAACTTACTTCTGACAACGATCGGAGGACCGAAGGAGCTAACCGCTTTTTTGCACAACATGGGGGATCAT
GTAACTCGCCTTGATCGTTGGGAACCGGAGCTGAATGAAGCCATACCAAACGACGAGCGTGACACCACGA
TGCCTGTAGCAATGGCAACAACGTTGCGCAAACTATTAACTGGCGAACTACTTACTCTAGCTTCCCGGCA
ACAATTAATAGACTGGATGGAGGCGGATAAAGTTGCAGGACCACTTCTGCGCTCGGCCCTTCCGGCTGGC
TGGTTTATTGCTGATAAATCTGGAGCCGGTGAGCGTGGGTCTCGCGGTATCATTGCAGCACTGGGGCCAG
ATGGTAAGCCCTCCCGTATCGTAGTTATCTACACGACGGGGAGTCAGGCAACTATGGATGAACGAAATAG
ACAGATCGCTGAGATAGGTGCCTCACTGATTAAGCATTGGTAACTGTCAGACCAAGTTTACTCATATATA
CTTTAGATTGATTTAAAACTTCATTTTTAATTTAAAAGGATCTAGGTGAAGATCCTTTTTGATAATCTCA
TGACCAAAATCCCTTAACGTGAGTTTTCGTTCCACTGAGCGTCAGACCCCGTAGAAAAGATCAAAGGATC
TTCTTGAGATCCTTTTTTTCTGCGCGTAATCTGCTGCTTGCAAACAAAAAAACCACCGCTACCAGCGGTG
GTTTGTTTGCCGGATCAAGAGCTACCAACTCTTTTTCCGAAGGTAACTGGCTTCAGCAGAGCGCAGATAC
CAAATACTGTTCTTCTAGTGTAGCCGTAGTTAGGCCACCACTTCAAGAACTCTGTAGCACCGCCTACATA
CCTCGCTCTGCTAATCCTGTTACCAGTGGCTGCTGCCAGTGGCGATAAGTCGTGTCTTACCGGGTTGGAC
TCAAGACGATAGTTACCGGATAAGGCGCAGCGGTCGGGCTGAACGGGGGGTTCGTGCACACAGCCCAGCT
TGGAGCGAACGACCTACACCGAACTGAGATACCTACAGCGTGAGCTATGAGAAAGCGCCACGCTTCCCGA
AGGGAGAAAGGCGGACAGGTATCCGGTAAGCGGCAGGGTCGGAACAGGAGAGCGCACGAGGGAGCTTCCA
GGGGGAAACGCCTGGTATCTTTATAGTCCTGTCGGGTTTCGCCACCTCTGACTTGAGCGTCGATTTTTGT
GATGCTCGTCAGGGGGGCGGAGCCTATGGAAAAACGCCAGCAACGCGGCCTTTTTACGGTTCCTGGCCTT
TTGCTGGCCTTTTGCTCACATGT
