Features (pLannotate 1.2.2; 15 found; start..end, strand, type, name):
   2679..2719    +  intron         chimeric intron (fragment): chimera between introns from human β-globin and immunoglobulin heavy chain genes
   2728..2756    +  protein_bind   lox2272 (fragment): Cre-mediated recombination occurs in the 8-bp core sequence (GGATACTT). lox2272 sites are compatible with each other, but incompatible with loxP or loxN sites (Lee and Saito, 1988). Cre recombinase
   2801..2941    +  repeat_region  AAV2 ITR: inverted terminal repeat of adeno-associated virus serotype 2 inverted
   2946..2997    -  misc_feature   bom (fragment): basis of mobility region from pBR322
   3016..3471    +  rep_origin     f1 ori (sequence partly withheld): f1 bacteriophage origin of replication; arrow indicates direction of (+) strand synthesis
   3472..3521    -  misc_feature   bom (fragment): basis of mobility region from pBR322
   3623..3658    -  CDS            rop (fragment): Rop protein, which maintains plasmids at low copy number; rop
   3753..3857    +  promoter       AmpR promoter: bla
   3858..4718    +  CDS            AmpR: β-lactamase; bla; confers resistance to ampicillin, carbenicillin, and related antibiotics
   4889..5477    +  rep_origin     ori: high-copy-number ColE1/pMB1/pBR322/pUC origin of replication
   5550..5577    +  repeat_region  AAV2 ITR (fragment): inverted terminal repeat of adeno-associated virus serotype 2 inverted
   5606..5633    +  repeat_region  AAV2 ITR (fragment): inverted terminal repeat of adeno-associated virus serotype 2 inverted
   5713..5924    +  promoter       EF-1α core promoter: core promoter for human elongation factor EF-1α
   5937..6205    +  LTR            5' LTR (truncated): truncated 5' long terminal repeat (LTR) from human T-cell leukemia virus (HTLV) type 1
   6275..2681    +  CDS            CUL7 (fragment) (across the origin): CUL7_HUMAN - Also known as KIAA0076. Experimental evidence at protein level: Swiss-Prot protein existence level 1. Core component of the 3M and Cul7-RING(FBXW8) complexes, which mediates the ubiquitination of target proteins. Core component of the 3M complex, a complex required to regulate microtubule dynamics and genome integrity. It is unclear how the 3M complex regulates microtubules, it could act by controlling the level of a microtubule stabilizer (PubMed:24793695). Interaction with CUL9 is required to inhibit CUL9 activity and ubiquitination of BIRC5 (PubMed:24793696). Core component of
>Addgene plasmid #236712 | pAAVLINK-EF1alpha-5' CUL7 | addgene full sequence | sequence record 476882 | Addgene NGS Result
CGCTCCTGGATCAGCTGAACGACAGTGCTGCGGAGCCAGGAGCCCAGAACACCTCTGCTCCTGAGGAGTT
GAGTGGGGAGAGGGGTCAACTGGAGCTGGAGTTCAGTATGGCCATGGGCACCCTGATCTCGGAGCTGGTG
CAAGCCATGCGCTGGGACCAGGCCTCAGACAGACCAAGGAGCTCAGCACGGTCCCCCGGTTCCATCTTCC
AGCCTCAGCTGGCAGATGTGAGCCCAGGGCTCCCCGCTGCCCAGGCTCAGCCCTCCTTCAGGAGGTCAAG
ACGTTTTCGCCCTCGTTCTGAGTTCGCAAGTGGCAATACCTATGCTTTGTATGTGCGGGACACACTGCAG
CCGGGGATGCGAGTGCGGATGCTGGATGATTATGAGGAGATCAGTGCCGGGGATGAGGGCGAGTTTCGGC
AGAGCAACAACGGTGTGCCTCCTGTGCAGGTATTTTGGGAGTCAACAGGCCGCACCTATTGGGTGCACTG
GCACATGCTGGAGATCTTGGGCTTTGAGGAAGACATTGAGGACATGGTTGAGGCTGATGAGTACCAAGGG
GCAGTGGCCAGTAGAGTCCTGGGTAGAGCCCTGCCTGCCTGGCGCTGGAGGCCCATGACAGAACTCTATG
CTGTGCCTTATGTGCTGCCTGAGGATGAGGACACTGAGGAGTGTGAACACCTGACCCTGGCTGAGTGGTG
GGAACTCCTCTTCTTCATCAAGAAGCTGGATGGACCTGACCATCAGGAGGTTCTCCAGATCCTCCAGGAG
AACCTAGATGGGGAGATTCTGGATGATGAGATCCTAGCTGAACTGGCCGTGCCCATAGAATTGGCCCAGG
ACTTGCTGCTGACTCTGCCACAGCGACTCAATGACAGTGCCCTCAGGGACCTGATCAACTGCCATGTCTA
CAAGAAGTATGGGCCTGAAGCCCTAGCAGGGAACCAAGCCTACCCATCCCTTCTAGAAGCCCAAGAAGAT
GTCCTCCTGCTAGACGCGCAGGCCCAGGCTAAGGACTCAGAAGATGCAGCCAAAGTGGAAGCAAAAGAAC
CCCCATCTCAGAGTCCCAACACTCCCCTGCAGCGTCTGGTGGAGGGTTATGGTCCAGCTGGGAAAATCCT
CCTGGATCTAGAGCAAGCCCTCAGCTCAGAGGGGACCCAGGAGAACAAGGTCAAGCCACTCCTGCTGCAG
CTGCAGCGGCAGCCGCAGCCCTTCCTGGCACTGATGCAGAGCCTGGACACTCCGGAGACTAACAGGACCC
TGCACCTGACTGTGCTGAGAATCCTGAAGCAGCTGGTGGACTTCCCCGAGGCACTGCTGCTCCCCTGGCA
CGAGGCCGTGGATGCCTGCATGGCCTGCCTGCGGTCCCCAAACACTGATCGAGAGGTGCTCCAGGAACTG
ATTTTCTTCCTGCACCGCCTGACCTCAGTGAGCAGGGACTATGCCGTGGTGCTGAATCAGCTGGGAGCAA
GAGACGCTATCTCCAAGGCCCTGGAAAAGCACCTGGGAAAGCTGGAGCTGGCTCAGGAGCTGCGGGACAT
GGTGTTCAAGTGTGAGAAGCATGCCCACCTCTACCGCAAACTCATCACCAACATCCTGGGAGGCTGCATC
CAGATGGTGCTGGGCCAGATCGAAGACCACAGACGAACCCACCGGCCCATCAACATCCCTTTCTTTGATG
TGTTCCTCAGATACCTGTGCCAGGGCTCCAGTGTGGAAGTGAAGGAGGACAAGTGCTGGGAGAAGGTGGA
GGTGTCCTCCAACCCGCACCGGGCCAGCAAGCTGACGGACCACAACCCCAAGACCTATTGGGAGTCCAAC
GGCAGCGCCGGCTCCCACTACATCACCCTGCACATGCGCCGGGGCATCCTCATCAGGCAACTGACTCTGC
TTGTGGCTAGTGAGGACTCGAGTTACATGCCGGCCCGAGTGGTGGTGTGCGGGGGTGATAGCACTAGCTC
TCTTCACACGGAACTCAACTCGGTGAATGTGATGCCCTCTGCCAGCCGGGTGATCCTCCTGGAGAACCTG
ACCCGCTTCTGGCCCATCATCCAGATCCGCATAAAGCGCTGCCAGCAGGGTGGCATTGATACGCGCATTC
GGGGGTTAGAGATCCTAGGCCCCAAGCCCACGTTCTGGCCAGTGTTCCGGGAGCAGCTCTGTCGTCACAC
ACGCCTCTTCTACATGGTTCGGGCACAGGCCTGGAGCCAGGACATGGCAGAGGACCGCAGGAGCCTCCTG
CACCTGAGTTCTAGACTCAACGGTGCTCTGCGCCAGGAGCAGAATTTTGCTGACCGCTTCCTCCCTGATG
ACGAGGCTGCCCAAGCTCTGGGCAAGACCTGCTGGGAGGCCCTGGTCAGCCCCGTGGTGCAGAACATCAC
CTCCCCTGATGAGGATGGCATTAGCCCCCTGGGTTGGCTGCTGGACCAGTACCTGGAGTGTCAGGAAGCT
GTCTTCAACCCCCAGAGCCGCGGCCCAGCTTTCTTCTCGCGGGTGCGCCGTCTCACTCACCTGCTGGTGC
ATGTCGAGCCCTGTGAGGCACCCCCTCCTGTGGTGGCCACTCCTCGGCCCAAAGGCAGAAACAGAAGCCA
CGACTGGAGCTCCTTGGCTACCCGGGGCCTTCCAAGCAGCATCATGAGAAACCTGACGCGCTGTTGGCGG
GCCGTGGTGGAGAAGCAGGTAAGTATCAAGGTTACAAGACAGGTTTAAGGAGACCAATAAGCTATTATTC
GTATAGGATACTTTATACGAAGTTATTAAGTTATGGAGACCGGTGTGGCACGTGCGGACCGAGCGGCCGC
AGGAACCCCTAGTGATGGAGTTGGCCACTCCCTCTCTGCGCGCTCGCTCGCTCACTGAGGCCGGGCGACC
AAAGGTCGCCCGACGCCCGGGCTTTGCCCGGGCGGCCTCAGTGAGCGAGCGAGCGCGCAGCTGCCTGCAG
GGGCGCCTGATGCGGTATTTTCTCCTTACGCATCTGTGCGGTATTTCACACCGCATA
[95 nt withheld, positions 2998-3092]
T
[46 nt withheld, positions 3094-3139]
C
[141 nt withheld, positions 3141-3281]
CCTTTGACGTTGGAGTCCACGTTCTTT
[37 nt withheld, positions 3309-3345]
ACTCTATCTCGGGCTATTCTTTTGATTTATAAGGGATTTTGCCGATTTCGGTCTATTGGTTAAAAAATGA
GCTGATTTAACAAAAATTTAACGCGAATTTTAACAAAATATTAACGTTTACAATTTTATGGTGCACTCTC
AGTACAATCTGCTCTGATGCCGCATAGTTAAGCCAGCCCCGACACCCGCCAACACCCGCTGACGCGCCCT
GACGGGCTTGTCTGCTCCCGGCATCCGCTTACAGACAAGCTGTGACCGTCTCCGGGAGCTGCATGTGTCA
GAGGTTTTCACCGTCATCACCGAAACGCGCGAGACGAAAGGGCCTCGTGATACGCCTATTTTTATAGGTT
AATGTCATGATAATAATGGTTTCTTAGACGTCAGGTGGCACTTTTCGGGGAAATGTGCGCGGAACCCCTA
TTTGTTTATTTTTCTAAATACATTCAAATATGTATCCGCTCATGAGACAATAACCCTGATAAATGCTTCA
ATAATATTGAAAAAGGAAGAGTATGAGTATTCAACATTTCCGTGTCGCCCTTATTCCCTTTTTTGCGGCA
TTTTGCCTTCCTGTTTTTGCTCACCCAGAAACGCTGGTGAAAGTAAAAGATGCTGAAGATCAGTTGGGTG
CACGAGTGGGTTACATCGAACTGGATCTCAACAGCGGTAAGATCCTTGAGAGTTTTCGCCCCGAAGAACG
TTTTCCAATGATGAGCACTTTTAAAGTTCTGCTATGTGGCGCGGTATTATCCCGTATTGACGCCGGGCAA
GAGCAACTCGGTCGCCGCATACACTATTCTCAGAATGACTTGGTTGAGTACTCACCAGTCACAGAAAAGC
ATCTTACGGATGGCATGACAGTAAGAGAATTATGCAGTGCTGCCATAACCATGAGTGATAACACTGCGGC
CAACTTACTTCTGACAACGATCGGAGGACCGAAGGAGCTAACCGCTTTTTTGCACAACATGGGGGATCAT
GTAACTCGCCTTGATCGTTGGGAACCGGAGCTGAATGAAGCCATACCAAACGACGAGCGTGACACCACGA
TGCCTGTAGCAATGGCAACAACGTTGCGCAAACTATTAACTGGCGAACTACTTACTCTAGCTTCCCGGCA
ACAATTAATAGACTGGATGGAGGCGGATAAAGTTGCAGGACCACTTCTGCGCTCGGCCCTTCCGGCTGGC
TGGTTTATTGCTGATAAATCTGGAGCCGGTGAGCGTGGGTCTCGCGGTATCATTGCAGCACTGGGGCCAG
ATGGTAAGCCCTCCCGTATCGTAGTTATCTACACGACGGGGAGTCAGGCAACTATGGATGAACGAAATAG
ACAGATCGCTGAGATAGGTGCCTCACTGATTAAGCATTGGTAACTGTCAGACCAAGTTTACTCATATATA
CTTTAGATTGATTTAAAACTTCATTTTTAATTTAAAAGGATCTAGGTGAAGATCCTTTTTGATAATCTCA
TGACCAAAATCCCTTAACGTGAGTTTTCGTTCCACTGAGCGTCAGACCCCGTAGAAAAGATCAAAGGATC
TTCTTGAGATCCTTTTTTTCTGCGCGTAATCTGCTGCTTGCAAACAAAAAAACCACCGCTACCAGCGGTG
GTTTGTTTGCCGGATCAAGAGCTACCAACTCTTTTTCCGAAGGTAACTGGCTTCAGCAGAGCGCAGATAC
CAAATACTGTTCTTCTAGTGTAGCCGTAGTTAGGCCACCACTTCAAGAACTCTGTAGCACCGCCTACATA
CCTCGCTCTGCTAATCCTGTTACCAGTGGCTGCTGCCAGTGGCGATAAGTCGTGTCTTACCGGGTTGGAC
TCAAGACGATAGTTACCGGATAAGGCGCAGCGGTCGGGCTGAACGGGGGGTTCGTGCACACAGCCCAGCT
TGGAGCGAACGACCTACACCGAACTGAGATACCTACAGCGTGAGCTATGAGAAAGCGCCACGCTTCCCGA
AGGGAGAAAGGCGGACAGGTATCCGGTAAGCGGCAGGGTCGGAACAGGAGAGCGCACGAGGGAGCTTCCA
GGGGGAAACGCCTGGTATCTTTATAGTCCTGTCGGGTTTCGCCACCTCTGACTTGAGCGTCGATTTTTGT
GATGCTCGTCAGGGGGGCGGAGCCTATGGAAAAACGCCAGCAACGCGGCCTTTTTACGGTTCCTGGCCTT
TTGCTGGCCTTTTGCTCACATGTCCTGCAGGCAGCTGCGCGCTCGCTCGCTCACTGAGGCCGCCCGGGCG
TCGGGCGACCTTTGGTCGCCCGGCCTCAGTGAGCGAGCGAGCGCGCAGAGAGGGAGTGGCCAACTCCATC
ACTAGGGGTTCCTGCGGCCGCACGCGTGGATCTGCGATCGCTCCGGTGCCCGTCAGTGGGCAGAGCGCAC
ATCGCCCACAGTCCCCGAGAAGTTGGGGGGAGGGGTCGGCAATTGAACGGGTGCCTAGAGAAGGTGGCGC
GGGGTAAACTGGGAAAGTGATGTCGTGTACTGGCTCCGCCTTTTTCCCGAGGGTGGGGGAGAACCGTATA
TAAGTGCAGTAGTCGCCGTGAACGTTCTTTTTCGCAACGGGTTTGCCGCCAGAACACAGCTGAAGCTTCG
AGGGGCTCGCATCTCTCCTTCACGCGCCCGCCGCCCTACCTGAGGCCGCCATCCACGCCGGTTGAGTCGC
GTTCTGCCGCCTCCCGCCTGTGGTGCCTCCTGAACTGCGTCCGCCGTCTAGGTAAGTTTAAAGCTCAGGT
CGAGACCGGGCCTTTGTCCGGCGCTCCCTTGGAGCCTACCTAGACTCAGCCGGCTCTCCACGCTTTGCCT
GACCCTGCTTGCTCAACTCTACGTCTTTGTTTCGTTTTCTGTTCTGCGCCGTTACAGATCCAAGCTGTGA
CCGGCGCCTACCGTACGGCCACCATGTACCCTTATGACGTACCTGACTATGCTGGATCTGTGGGAGAACT
CCGCTACAGGGAATTCAGGGTGCCCCTGGGGCCCGGCTTACATGCCTATCCTGATGAGCTGATCCGCCAG
CGCGTGGGCCATGATGGGCATCCTGAGTACCAGATCCGTTGGCTCATCCTGCGGCGTGGCGATGAGGGGG
ACGGGGGCTCTGGCCAAGTGGACTGCAAGGCTGAGCACATCCTGCTGTGGATGTCCAAGGATGAGATCTA
TGCCAACTGCCACAAGATGCTGGGCGAGGATGGCCAGGTCATCGGGCCCTCCCAGGAGTCTGCAGGGGAG
GTTGGGGCCCTGGACAAATCTGTGCTGGAGGAGATGGAAACCGATGTGAAGTCCCTCATTCAGAGAGCCC
TTCGGCAGCTGGAGGAGTGTGTGGGCACTATCCCTCCTGCTCCTCTACTTCACACTGTCCACGTGCTCAG
CGCCTATGCCAGCATTGAGCCCCTCACTGGAGTATTCAAGGACCCAAGGGTCCTGGACTTGCTCATGCAC
ATGTTGAGTAGTCCTGATTATCAGATTCGCTGGAGTGCAGGCCGGATGATACAAGCCCTGTCCTCCCATG
ACGCTGGGACCCGGACTCAGATCCTTCTGTCACTGAGCCAACAAGAAGCCATTGAGAAACACCTGGATTT
TGACAGCCGCTGTGCTCTGCTAGCACTGTTTGCACAGGCCACGCTCTCTGAACACCCCATGTCTTTCGAG
GGCATTCAGCTACCACAGGTCCCAGGAAGGGTGCTCTTCTCCCTGGTGAAGCGGTATTTGCATGTCACCT
